Addgene plasmid #100914: spoT_NS1
Purpose: expresses spoT (from native promoter) from the NS1 site in the S. elongatus PCC7942 genome
Depositing lab: Erin O'Shea. Depositing organization: Harvard University. Publication: ppGpp Controls Global Gene Expression in Light and in Darkness in S. elongatus. Puszynska AM, O'Shea EK. Cell Rep. 2017 Dec 12;21(11):3155-3165. doi: 10.1016/j.celrep.2017.11.067. PubMed 29241543.
Backbone
  Vector backbone: pAM1303
  Backbone size w/o insert (bp): 5700
  Total vector size (bp): 9000
  Vector type: Cyanobacteria cloning vector
Growth in bacteria
  Bacterial resistance: Spectinomycin and Streptomycin, 50 & 50 μg/mL
  Growth temperature: 37°C
  Growth strain: DH5alpha
  Copy number: Unknown
Gene/Insert
  Gene/Insert name: synpcc7942_1377 (spoT)
  Species: S. elongatus PCC7942
  Insert size (bp): 3140
  Cloning method: Gibson Cloning
  Sequencing primers: 5′ -; 3′ -
Terms and licenses: Academic/Nonprofit Terms; Industry Terms: Not Available to Industry
How to cite: spoT_NS1 was a gift from Erin O'Shea (Addgene plasmid # 100914 ; http://n2t.net/addgene:100914 ; RRID:Addgene_100914)
