[The description below was written by a language model from this plasmid's Addgene catalogue record and pLannotate feature annotations shown in this document.]
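Description:
spoT_NS1 is a cyanobacterial integration vector built on the pAM1303 backbone. It places the Synechococcus elongatus PCC 7942 gene synpcc7942_1377 (spoT) at neutral site 1 (NS1) of the S. elongatus chromosome. The roughly 3.1 kb insert was introduced by Gibson assembly and, according to the record, carries spoT with its native promoter, so expression depends on the gene's own regulatory sequences rather than a heterologous or inducible promoter. The automated annotation places the spoT reading frame at about 2.3 kb, identified by homology to the Synechocystis enzyme. That enzyme is a bifunctional-type protein that degrades the stringent-response alarmone ppGpp and may also synthesise it. The promoter and the NS1 homology arms are not annotated as features. An upstream hit to a nucleoside diphosphate kinase is a homology-based call, and the record does not explain it.

The plasmid is propagated in E. coli from a ColE1/pMB1-type origin. A pBR322 bom region and a small rop fragment are also present. Selection is with spectinomycin and streptomycin through an aadA (SmR) cassette. The short integrase, gentamicin-resistance and qacE fragments flanking aadA appear to be remnants of the integron-derived cassette rather than functional genes. The β-lactamase sequence is likewise only a partial fragment, and ampicillin is not listed as a selection. The resistance marker lies next to spoT, so it would be expected to integrate with the gene by homologous recombination, allowing selection of S. elongatus transformants.

The construct fits work on ppGpp-dependent control of gene expression in S. elongatus, for example providing an ectopic, natively regulated copy of spoT for complementation, although the record does not name the recipient strain.
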