Features (pLannotate 1.2.2; 12 found; start..end, strand, type, name):
    102..141     -  CDS            rop (fragment): Rop protein, which maintains plasmids at low copy number; rop
    297..740     -  CDS            ndkC-1: NDKC_DICDI - Also known as gip17, ndkB. Experimental evidence at protein level: Swiss-Prot protein existence level 1. Major role in the synthesis of nucleoside triphosphates other than ATP. From Dictyostelium discoideum (Slime mold).
   1585..3861    +  CDS            spoT: SPOT_SYNY3 - Protein inferred from homology: Swiss-Prot protein existence level 3. In eubacteria ppGpp (guanosine 3'-diphosphate 5'-diphosphate) is a mediator of the stringent response that coordinates a variety of cellular activities in response to changes in nutritional abundance. This enzyme catalyzes the degradation of ppGpp into GDP. It may also be capable of catalyzing the synthesis of ppGpp (By similarity). From Synechocystis sp. (strain PCC 6803 / Kazusa).
   4180..4205    -  misc_feature   MCS (fragment): pUC18/19 multiple cloning site
   4334..4906    -  CDS            int (fragment) (sequence partly withheld): INT2_ECOLX - Protein inferred from homology: Swiss-Prot protein existence level 3. Putative integrase believed to be involved in the insertion of antibiotic resistance genes into plasmids and transposons. From Escherichia coli.
   4992..5048    +  CDS            GmR (fragment): gentamycin acetyltransferase; aacC1; confers resistance to gentamycin
   5055..5846    +  CDS            SmR: aminoglycoside adenylyltransferase (Murphy, 1985); aadA; confers resistance to spectinomycin and streptomycin
   6010..6099    +  CDS            qacE (fragment): QACE_ECOLX - Protein inferred from homology: Swiss-Prot protein existence level 3. Multidrug exporter. Is implicated for the resistance to bacteriocidal quaternary ammonium compounds. From Escherichia coli.
   6236..6261    -  misc_feature   MCS (fragment): pUC18/19 multiple cloning site
   7276..7828    +  CDS            bla(M) (fragment): β-lactamase lacking the signal sequence; bla(M); allows cytosolic expression of β-lactamase
   8000..8588    +  rep_origin     ori: high-copy-number ColE1/pMB1/pBR322/pUC origin of replication
   8774..8914    -  misc_feature   bom: basis of mobility region from pBR322
>Addgene plasmid #100914 | spoT_NS1 | addgene full sequence | sequence record 196974 | Addgene NGS Result
CCCCGACACCCGCCAACACCCGCTGACGCGCCCTGACGGGCTTGTCTGCTCCCGGCATCCGCTTACAGAC
AAGCTGTGACCGTCTCCGGGAGCTGCATGTGTCAGAGGTTTTCACCGTCATCACCGAAACGCGCGAGGCA
GGATCGATCCGGCAGCCGGCGGAGCGCTGCTTTCTTGGCAAGCGGTCGCCAGCCCCAACGCCAGGGCTGC
CAGCCCGAAACAGCGGGGCAAGGCAGCTTGGAAGGGCGATCGCAGCACGGGCATGGCAATGTCTCTCTGA
AGGAATGCAGACCTTATTCGTACAGCCAGGGTTGAATCGTGGGGGTCCAATCACTTAGCTCTGCTGGGCT
AAACCAGAGAGCAATTTCCTGTTGTGCTGTTTCGATTGCATCCGAGCCATGGATGATGTTGCGGCCAATA
TTGACACCAAAATCACCACGGATGGTGCCCGGTTCTGCCGTCAGCGGATTGGTAGCGCCGATCAACTTGC
GAGCAGCCGCCACAACGCCTTCGCCTTCCAAGACGATCGCCACGATCGGCCCAGAGGTGATGAACTCGAC
GAGGCCATTGAAGAAGGGGCGCTCGCGGTGGACAGCATAGTGCTGTTCGGCCAGCTCGCGACTGGGCTTC
AGCTGCTTTAGGCCCACCAGTTTGAAGCCTTTTTGCTCAAAGCGGCCGATGATCGTACCGACCAAACCCC
GCTGAACGCCATCGGGCTTGATGGCAATAAATGTGCGTTCCACAGACATCTAGATAGTCCTCAAGACGAG
GCAAGCATTGAGCTTGCCTTCCTATGGTTCGGGATCACTGGGATTCTTGACAAGCGATCGCGGTCACATC
GCTATCTCTTAGGACTTCGCAGCGGGCGAGTCGGATTGACCCGGTAGGGATTTCGCCAGATCAATGCCCG
TGGTTTGTTTCAGCTTCTCCAGCAAGCTAGCGATTTGGGTAGCGCTGCCTTCCCCTTCGCCAATCACAGT
GATCGACTCCACGTCGATATCTGGCACGGTGCCTGAAAGCGTGACGAGCAGGGACTCGACCCCTGCTATC
CGTGACATTTTGGTCAACAGTCATGACCTCTTGAATTGGTAGAGCGCTTTGCAAGCTCAGACCAGGACCT
GTGTAGCGGAGCCGCACCACAAACCGATCGCTCAAGGGTTTCAAGGGGGTTGTGCTGAGTGACGAGCCAC
CGCCAGCCGGCACGGTCGGCAGTGGAATACTGGACTGGGCCCAAGCGGTCGAAGCTGACAGTGCGGCTAA
CACGCCAGCGATCGCGACTGCAGATTTGCGCATCATTTCCATCCATCGCCTTTCGCACAGCTAGCTTGCC
ATTTTCCCACCAGGAATCAAGACCTAGGTTTGCCGTTTGCACCAAGAATGACTGGATTCAGACCCAGAAT
CTTGCGATTCAGTCCACTAGCATTCCTGTCACCCCCCTGACTCACAGGAAATTAACGGTTAAGATCGGTG
CACAACTGCCGAGCTTCCCAATGAACTGCTGCAGTTGCACCAGCCAAAAGGGGAGCGATCGCACGTTCGA
TGCCGTCAGCCGGTTTGCCGGCAGTCCCTTTCTCCGCTGATGCCATGAACGTCGCTGCCCCAGCCGCCAA
TTTCCCTTCAACCTTTGCTGTTGAGTTACCGGCTTGGCTTGAGCAAAGTCTCAGCCACGAGGAACAGCAG
AGTGAGGAGTCGCCTGACGGCAGTGATCACTGTCTAATTGCCCGCGCTTTTCGCTTCGCCTATTCCCTAC
ATGAAGGGCAATACCGCGCCTCGGGCGAGCCCTACATTGCCCATCCTGTAGCTGTTGCTGGGCTGCTCCG
CGATCTGGGTGGCAGTGCTGCAGTGATCTGTGCGGGTTTTCTCCACGATGTTGTCGAAGACACTGAAGTC
ACACCCGAGGAGATTGAAGAGCGCTTTGGTGCGGAAGTTCGTCAGCTCGTTGAAGGCGTGACCAAGCTTT
CGAAGTTCAACTTCTCGAGCAAAACTGAACAGCAGGCTGAGAATTTTCGGCGCATGTTTTTGGCCATGGC
CCAGGACATCCGCGTCATTTTAGTCAAATTGGCCGATCGCCTCCACAACATGCGGACGTTGGAGCATCTT
GCCTCCACAAAGCAGAAGCGGATCGCTAAAGAAACGATGGATATCTTTGCGCCGCTGGCCAATCGATTGG
GCATTGGTCGTGTTAAGTGGGAGCTGGAAGATCTCTCATTCAAATATTTGGATGCAGAGCAATATCGCTC
AATCCAAGGCCACGTCGCTGAAAAACGAGCCGATCGTGAGGCGCGGCTAGAGCAATCGGTACAGATTCTG
CGCGATCGCTTATCACAAATTGGAATTGAGCCCGTTGATGTCAGCGGTCGTCCCAAGCACCTCTACAGCA
TCTATCGCAAGATGCAGATGCAGCAGAAGGAGTTCCACGAAATTTTTGATGTAGCAGCGCTGCGGATTAT
CGTCAATAGCAATGATGAATGCTATCGAGCACTTGCTGTTGTTCACGATGCCTTTCGACCGATTCCAGGT
CGCTTTAAAGACTATATCGGTCTGCCTAAGCCCAATCGCTATCAATCCCTTCACACGACGGTGATTGGCC
TTTCAGGTCGTCCCCTAGAAATTCAAATTCGGACGCTGGAAATGCACCGAATTGCTGAATACGGGATCGC
TGCCCACTGGAAATACAAGGAAAGCGGCGGCTCAGCTGGGAAATTTTCGACCGAAGACGAGAAGTTTACT
TGGCTGCGTCAGTTGCTGGAATGGCAACACGATCTCAAAGATGCCAAGGAGTATCTGGAGAATATTAAAG
ACAACCTGTTTGATGAGGATGTTTACGTCTTCACTCCCGGCGGCGATGTGATTGCCTTAGCCCAGCGATC
GACACCGGTTGACTTTGCCTATCGCATTCACACCGAAGTGGGGAACCGTTGTGCAGGTGCAAAGGTTAAT
GGCCGGATAGTACCGCTGGAGACTCGCCTCAATAACGGCGATATCGTCGAGATTCTGACCCAAAAAAATG
CTCGTCCTAGTTTGGACTGGCTCAATTTTGTTGTTACTTCAGCGGCCAAAAACCGGATTCGTCAGTGGTA
TAAACGTAGCCATCGCGATGAAAACATTGCACGCGGCCGCGAAATGCTGGAGAAAGAGCTGGGCAAGCCC
GGCTTTGAAGCGCTGCTGAAATCGGAGCCGATGCAAAAGGTTGCGGAGCGCTGCAACTACCCCAGTCCCG
ATGACCTGCTGGCGGCGATCGGCTACGGCGAAATGACCATTACTTTGGTGGTCAATCGCATCCGTGATGC
TGTGCGATCGCAGCAACCGGCACTGCTGGAAGGCACAGACACAGCGCTCTCGGATGCGGATCTAGCTGCG
ACGCTCAGCCAAGCCACCCAGCGCCACGATGCCCAGCGCCCGGTTAGCCGATCGCCGATTATTGGTGTTG
AAGGGCTGGTGTATCGGTTGGCGGGCTGTTGTAATCCTCTGCCTGGCGAATCAATTCTGGCAGTAGTTTC
GCGGGGTAACCATGGCATTGCAGTCCATCGCCAGAGCTGCCCAAACGTGGAAGGGATTGCGGGCGATCGC
TTAATTCCGGTGTGCTGGAATCCGGACGAAGTCAAAGCACCTCGGCCACAGACCTATCCGGTCAATGTTC
AGATCACCGTGCTCGATCGCGTTGGCGTTTTACGCGATATCCTGACCCGCCTCAGCGATAACAACATCAA
CGTCCGCAATGCGCAAGTGAAAACGACCCCAGGCAAGCCAGCGATTATCGATCTCTGTATCGATCTTGCT
AGTGCAGATCAGCTGGGACGGACGTTTTCTCAAATCCGCCAGATGAGCGATGTGCTGCATATCCGGCGGC
TGTCAAGCGGCAGCGATGATGAGCTGTGATCACTCAGCTATCCAACTGATGCTGATAAATACCGCCTACA
GGCACTTATTGCGCTGCAGGAGTTAGCAATTGAGCCGCGATCGCCGCTAGTTTTTGGGCCGCACCGGCCT
CACCGCGAACCGCTCTGAGTTCCGCTTGCATGGCCGACAGTTTCTCTGGGTTCTGGAGATAGTCGAGAGC
GATCGCGGCAATATCCTCGGGATAGTATTCGCCGATCAACTCGGGCACGATCGCCCGCTTCGCCCAAATA
TTCGGCCAAGCCAGCAGACCCACTTTGCGCAGCGCCAAGGTATTAATCATGCATGCCTGCAGGTCGACTC
TAGAGCTTTATGCTTGTAAACCGTTTTGTGAAAAAATTTTTAAAATAAAAAAGGGGACCTCTAGGGTCCC
CAATTAATTAGTAATATAATCTATTAAAGGTCATTCAAAAGGTCATCCACCGGATCAATTCCCCTGCTCG
CGCAGGCTGGGTGCCAAGCTCTCGGGTAACATCAAGGCCCGATCCTTGGAGCCCTTGCCCTCCCGCACGA
TGATCGT
[255 nt withheld, positions 4418-4672]
CGTGGAGACCGAAACCTTGCGCTCGTTCGCCAGCCAGGACAGAAATGCCTCGACTTCGCTGCTGCCCAAG
GTTGCCGGGTGACGCACACCGTGGAAACGGATGAAGGCACGAACCCAGTGGACATAAGCCTGTTCGGTTC
GTAAGCTGTAATGCAAGTAGCGTATGCGCTCACGCAACTGGTCCAGAACCTTGACCGAACGCAGCGGTGG
TAACGGCGCAGTGGCGGTTTTCATGGCTTGTTATGACTGTTTTTTTGGGGTACAGTCTATGCCTCGGGCA
TCCAAGCAGCAAGCGCGTTACGCCGTGGGTCGATGTTTGATGTTATGGAGCAGCAACGATGTTACGCAGC
AGGGCAGTCGCCCTAAAACAAAGTTAAACATCATGAGGGAAGCGGTGATCGCCGAAGTATCGACTCAACT
ATCAGAGGTAGTTGGCGTCATCGAGCGCCATCTCGAACCGACGTTGCTGGCCGTACATTTGTACGGCTCC
GCAGTGGATGGCGGCCTGAAGCCACACAGTGATATTGATTTGCTGGTTACGGTGACCGTAAGGCTTGATG
AAACAACGCGGCGAGCTTTGATCAACGACCTTTTGGAAACTTCGGCTTCCCCTGGAGAGAGCGAGATTCT
CCGCGCTGTAGAAGTCACCATTGTTGTGCACGACGACATCATTCCGTGGCGTTATCCAGCTAAGCGCGAA
CTGCAATTTGGAGAATGGCAGCGCAATGACATTCTTGCAGGTATCTTCGAGCCAGCCACGATCGACATTG
ATCTGGCTATCTTGCTGACAAAAGCAAGAGAACATAGCGTTGCCTTGGTAGGTCCAGCGGCGGAGGAACT
CTTTGATCCGGTTCCTGAACAGGATCTATTTGAGGCGCTAAATGAAACCTTAACGCTATGGAACTCGCCG
CCCGACTGGGCTGGCGATGAGCGAAATGTAGTGCTTACGTTGTCCCGCATTTGGTACAGCGCAGTAACCG
GCAAAATCGCGCCGAAGGATGTCGCTGCCGACTGGGCAATGGAGCGCCTGCCGGCCCAGTATCAGCCCGT
CATACTTGAAGCTAGACAGGCTTATCTTGGACAAGAAGAAGATCGCTTGGCCTCGCGCGCAGATCAGTTG
GAAGAATTTGTCCACTACGTGAAAGGCGAGATCACCAAGGTAGTCGGCAAATAATGTCTAACAATTCGTT
CAAGCCGACGCCGCTTCGCGGCGCGGCTTAACTCAAGCGTTAGATGCACTAAGCACATAATTGCTCACAG
CCAAACTATCAGGTCAAGTCTGCTTTTATTATTTTTAAGCGTGCATAATAAGCCCTACACAAATTGGGAG
ATATATCATGAAAGGCTGGCTTTTTCTTGTTATCGCAATAGTTGGCGAAGTAATCGCAACATCCGCATTA
AAATCTAGCGAGGGCTTTACTAAGCTGATCCGGTGGATGACCTTTTGAATGACCTTTAATAGATTATATT
ACTAATTAATTGGGGACCCTAGAGGTCCCCTTTTTTATTTTAAAAATTTTTTCACAAAACGGTTTACAAG
CATACTAGAGGATCGGCGGCCGCGGATCCCCGGGTACCGAGCTCGAATTTCGAGCTTCTGGAGCAGGAAG
ATGTCGCGGGCATTAGCACCAGCGGTCTGCCAAGCCTCCGCCAGCCGTTGGGTCCCTTCCGCTTGAGCTT
TTCCATCTTCGACGATACGGGCGGCGGCCCCCCGCGCTTCCGCGATCGCCCGTTTACAAGCTGCCTCAGC
TGGGGCGATCACATCGGCTTGAAGTTGCTGCTGCACCTGTTTGATCCGCTCCTGCTGCACAGGGAGTTCT
GCTTGGCTACGAGCGACTTCGGTAGCAATGTCCGCTTCAGCTTCGGCCACCACCGCTTCGCGCCGCGTCA
ACGCATCCTGAATCCGGCGCTCGGCCTCGGCTTGGGCGATCGCTACATCGCGATCGATCCGACGCAGGGC
CGTGATCTTGTCATTTTCGGCCGTTTGGATCGCAGAGGCAGCCTGGGCATCGGCTTCAGCAATTCGGGCA
TCTCGCTGCAGATCAGCCCGCTGCTTGCGTCCACTAGCCGAGAGATAACCGACCTCATCGGAAATGTTCT
GGACTTGCAGCGTATCGAGGACTAGACCCAGCTGCTCAAGGTCATCCTCCGCCTCTTCCAGCAGACTTTT
GGCAAAGGCAATTTTGTCCTCGTTGATCTGCTCCGGCGTGAGGCTGGCTAAAACACCACGCAAGTTGCCT
TCGAGGGTCTCCTTGGCAATTTGCTCGATTTCCTTACGGTTTTTGCCAAGCAGCCGCTCGATCGCGTTGT
GGATGGTCGGTTCTTCCCCAGCAATCTTGATATTGGCAACGCCTTCAACAGTCAGGGGAATGCCGCCCTT
GGAGAAGGCATTGGAAACGCGCAACTCAATGATCATGTTGGTCAGATCCATGCGGAGCGCTTTTTCCAGC
AGAGGTACCCGCAGGCTGCTGCCGCCCTTGACCAAGCGATAGCCAACTCGGCGGCCATCACTACTGCGGC
GACTACTGCCAGCAAAGATCAAAATTTCACTGGGTTGGCAGATGTAGTAGAGATTGCGCAGGACTAAGCT
GCCAGCCCCGGCGACTCACCAGTCACAGAAAAGCATCTTACGGATGGCATGACAGTAAGAGAATTATGCA
GTGCTGCCATAACCATGAGTGATAACACTGCGGCCAACTTACTTCTGACAACGATCGGAGGACCGAAGGA
GCTAACCGCTTTTTTGCACAACATGGGGGATCATGTAACTCGCCTTGATCGTTGGGAACCGGAGCTGAAT
GAAGCCATACCAAACGACGAGCGTGACACCACGATGCCTGCAGCAATGGCAACAACGTTGCGCAAACTAT
TAACTGGCGAACTACTTACTCTAGCTTCCCGGCAACAATTAATAGACTGGATGGAGGCGGATAAAGTTGC
AGGACCACTTCTGCGCTCGGCCCTTCCGGCTGGCTGGTTTATTGCTGATAAATCTGGAGCCGGTGAGCGT
GGGTCTCGCGGTATCATTGCAGCACTGGGGCCAGATGGTAAGCCCTCCCGTATCGTAGTTATCTACACGA
CGGGGAGTCAGGCAACTATGGATGAACGAAATAGACAGATCGCTGAGATAGGTGCCTCACTGATTAAGCA
TTGGTAACTGTCAGACCAAGTTTACTCATATATACTTTAGATTGATTTAAAACTTCATTTTTAATTTAAA
AGGATCTAGGTGAAGATCCTTTTTGATAATCTCATGACCAAAATCCCTTAACGTGAGTTTTCGTTCCACT
GAGCGTCAGACCCCGTAGAAAAGATCAAAGGATCTTCTTGAGATCCTTTTTTTCTGCGCGTAATCTGCTG
CTTGCAAACAAAAAAACCACCGCTACCAGCGGTGGTTTGTTTGCCGGATCAAGAGCTACCAACTCTTTTT
CCGAAGGTAACTGGCTTCAGCAGAGCGCAGATACCAAATACTGTCCTTCTAGTGTAGCCGTAGTTAGGCC
ACCACTTCAAGAACTCTGTAGCACCGCCTACATACCTCGCTCTGCTAATCCTGTTACCAGTGGCTGCTGC
CAGTGGCGATAAGTCGTGTCTTACCGGGTTGGACTCAAGACGATAGTTACCGGATAAGGCGCAGCGGTCG
GGCTGAACGGGGGGTTCGTGCACACAGCCCAGCTTGGAGCGAACGACCTACACCGAACTGAGATACCTAC
AGCGTGAGCTATGAGAAAGCGCCACGCTTCCCGAAGGGAGAAAGGCGGACAGGTATCCGGTAAGCGGCAG
GGTCGGAACAGGAGAGCGCACGAGGGAGCTTCCAGGGGGAAACGCCTGGTATCTTTATAGTCCTGTCGGG
TTTCGCCACCTCTGACTTGAGCGTCGATTTTTGTGATGCTCGTCAGGGGGGCGGAGCCTATGGAAAAACG
CCAGCAACGCGGCCTTTTTACGGTTCCTGGCCTTTTGCTGGCCTTTTGCTCACATGTTCTTTCCTGCGTT
ATCCCCTGATTCTGTGGATAACCGTATTACCGCCTTTGAGTGAGCTGATACCGCTCGCCGCAGCCGAACG
ACCGAGCGCAGCGAGTCAGTGAGCGAGGAAGCGGAAGAGCGCCTGATGCGGTATTTTCTCCTTACGCATC
TGTGCGGTATTTCACACCGCATATGGTGCACTCTCAGTACAATCTGCTCTGATGCCGCATAGTTAAGCCA
GTATACACTCCGCTATCGCTACGTGACTGGGTCATGGCTGCG
