>Addgene plasmid #100914 | spoT_NS1 | depositor partial sequence | sequence record 192633 | spoT_NS1 sequence 3140 bps
CCCCTGCTATCCGTGACATTTTGGTCAACAGTCATGACCTCTTGAATTGGTAGAGCGCTTTGCAAGCTCA
GACCAGGACCTGTGTAGCGGAGCCGCACCACAAACCGATCGCTCAAGGGTTTCAAGGGGGTTGTGCTGAG
TGACGAGCCACCGCCAGCCGGCACGGTCGGCAGTGGAATACTGGACTGGGCCCAAGCGGTCGAAGCTGAC
AGTGCGGCTAACACGCCAGCGATCGCGACTGCAGATTTGCGCATCATTTCCATCCATCGCCTTTCGCACA
GCTAGCTTGCCATTTTCCCACCAGGAATCAAGACCTAGGTTTGCCGTTTGCACCAAGAATGACTGGATTC
AGACCCAGAATCTTGCGATTCAGTCCACTAGCATTCCTGTCACCCCCCTGACTCACAGGAAATTAACGGT
TAAGATCGGTGCACAACTGCCGAGCTTCCCAATGAACTGCTGCAGTTGCACCAGCCAAAAGGGGAGCGAT
CGCACGTTCGATGCCGTCAGCCGGTTTGCCGGCAGTCCCTTTCTCCGCTGATGCCATGAACGTCGCTGCC
CCAGCCGCCAATTTCCCTTCAACCTTTGCTGTTGAGTTACCGGCTTGGCTTGAGCAAAGTCTCAGCCACG
AGGAACAGCAGAGTGAGGAGTCGCCTGACGGCAGTGATCACTGTCTAATTGCCCGCGCTTTTCGCTTCGC
CTATTCCCTACATGAAGGGCAATACCGCGCCTCGGGCGAGCCCTACATTGCCCATCCTGTAGCTGTTGCT
GGGCTGCTCCGCGATCTGGGTGGCAGTGCTGCAGTGATCTGTGCGGGTTTTCTCCACGATGTTGTCGAAG
ACACTGAAGTCACACCCGAGGAGATTGAAGAGCGCTTTGGTGCGGAAGTTCGTCAGCTCGTTGAAGGCGT
GACCAAGCTTTCGAAGTTCAACTTCTCGAGCAAAACTGAACAGCAGGCTGAGAATTTTCGGCGCATGTTT
TTGGCCATGGCCCAGGACATCCGCGTCATTTTAGTCAAATTGGCCGATCGCCTCCACAACATGCGGACGT
TGGAGCATCTTGCCTCCACAAAGCAGAAGCGGATCGCTAAAGAAACGATGGATATCTTTGCGCCGCTGGC
CAATCGATTGGGCATTGGTCGTGTTAAGTGGGAGCTGGAAGATCTCTCATTCAAATATTTGGATGCAGAG
CAATATCGCTCAATCCAAGGCCACGTCGCTGAAAAACGAGCCGATCGTGAGGCGCGGCTAGAGCAATCGG
TACAGATTCTGCGCGATCGCTTATCACAAATTGGAATTGAGCCCGTTGATGTCAGCGGTCGTCCCAAGCA
CCTCTACAGCATCTATCGCAAGATGCAGATGCAGCAGAAGGAGTTCCACGAAATTTTTGATGTAGCAGCG
CTGCGGATTATCGTCAATAGCAATGATGAATGCTATCGAGCACTTGCTGTTGTTCACGATGCCTTTCGAC
CGATTCCAGGTCGCTTTAAAGACTATATCGGTCTGCCTAAGCCCAATCGCTATCAATCCCTTCACACGAC
GGTGATTGGCCTTTCAGGTCGTCCCCTAGAAATTCAAATTCGGACGCTGGAAATGCACCGAATTGCTGAA
TACGGGATCGCTGCCCACTGGAAATACAAGGAAAGCGGCGGCTCAGCTGGGAAATTTTCGACCGAAGACG
AGAAGTTTACTTGGCTGCGTCAGTTGCTGGAATGGCAACACGATCTCAAAGATGCCAAGGAGTATCTGGA
GAATATTAAAGACAACCTGTTTGATGAGGATGTTTACGTCTTCACTCCCGGCGGCGATGTGATTGCCTTA
GCCCAGCGATCGACACCGGTTGACTTTGCCTATCGCATTCACACCGAAGTGGGGAACCGTTGTGCAGGTG
CAAAGGTTAATGGCCGGATAGTACCGCTGGAGACTCGCCTCAATAACGGCGATATCGTCGAGATTCTGAC
CCAAAAAAATGCTCGTCCTAGTTTGGACTGGCTCAATTTTGTTGTTACTTCAGCGGCCAAAAACCGGATT
CGTCAGTGGTATAAACGTAGCCATCGCGATGAAAACATTGCACGCGGCCGCGAAATGCTGGAGAAAGAGC
TGGGCAAGCCCGGCTTTGAAGCGCTGCTGAAATCGGAGCCGATGCAAAAGGTTGCGGAGCGCTGCAACTA
CCCCAGTCCCGATGACCTGCTGGCGGCGATCGGCTACGGCGAAATGACCATTACTTTGGTGGTCAATCGC
ATCCGTGATGCTGTGCGATCGCAGCAACCGGCACTGCTGGAAGGCACAGACACAGCGCTCTCGGATGCGG
ATCTAGCTGCGACGCTCAGCCAAGCCACCCAGCGCCACGATGCCCAGCGCCCGGTTAGCCGATCGCCGAT
TATTGGTGTTGAAGGGCTGGTGTATCGGTTGGCGGGCTGTTGTAATCCTCTGCCTGGCGAATCAATTCTG
GCAGTAGTTTCGCGGGGTAACCATGGCATTGCAGTCCATCGCCAGAGCTGCCCAAACGTGGAAGGGATTG
CGGGCGATCGCTTAATTCCGGTGTGCTGGAATCCGGACGAAGTCAAAGCACCTCGGCCACAGACCTATCC
GGTCAATGTTCAGATCACCGTGCTCGATCGCGTTGGCGTTTTACGCGATATCCTGACCCGCCTCAGCGAT
AACAACATCAACGTCCGCAATGCGCAAGTGAAAACGACCCCAGGCAAGCCAGCGATTATCGATCTCTGTA
TCGATCTTGCTAGTGCAGATCAGCTGGGACGGACGTTTTCTCAAATCCGCCAGATGAGCGATGTGCTGCA
TATCCGGCGGCTGTCAAGCGGCAGCGATGATGAGCTGTGATCACTCAGCTATCCAACTGATGCTGATAAA
TACCGCCTACAGGCACTTATTGCGCTGCAGGAGTTAGCAATTGAGCCGCGATCGCCGCTAGTTTTTGGGC
CGCACCGGCCTCACCGCGAACCGCTCTGAGTTCCGCTTGCATGGCCGACAGTTTCTCTGGGTTCTGGAGA
TAGTCGAGAGCGATCGCGGCAATATCCTCGGGATAGTATTCGCCGATCAACTCGGGCACGATCGCCCGCT
TCGCCCAAATATTCGGCCAAGCCAGCAGACCCACTTTGCGCAGCGCCAAGGTATTAATCA
